Addgene plasmid #192962: pET29a(+)::9xhis-Tse5
Purpose: Heterologous expression of Tse5 in E. coli Lemo21 cells for purification of Tse5-CT
Depositing lab: David Albesa-Jové. Depositing organization: Instituto Biofisika Institutua (UPV/EHU, CSIC). Publication: The P. aeruginosa effector Tse5 forms membrane pores disrupting the membrane potential of intoxicated bacteria. Gonzalez-Magana A, Altuna J, Queralt-Martin M, Largo E, Velazquez C, Montanchez I, Bernal P, Alcaraz A, Albesa-Jove D. Commun Biol. 2022 Nov 5;5(1):1189. doi: 10.1038/s42003-022-04140-y. PubMed 36335275.
Backbone
  Vector backbone: pET29a(+)
  Backbone manufacturer: Novagen
  Vector type: Bacterial Expression
Growth in bacteria
  Bacterial resistance: Kanamycin, 50 μg/mL
  Growth temperature: 37°C
  Growth strain: DH5alpha
  Copy number: High Copy
Gene/Insert
  Gene/Insert name: Tse5
  Species: Pseudomonas aeruginosa
  Tag / fusion protein: 9xhis + TEV tag (N terminal on insert)
  Cloning method: Unknown
Terms and licenses: Academic/Nonprofit Terms; Industry Terms: Not Available to Industry
Depositor comments: Please visit https://doi.org/10.21203/rs.3.rs-967174/v1 for preprint.
How to cite: pET29a(+)::9xhis-Tse5 was a gift from David Albesa-Jové (Addgene plasmid # 192962 ; http://n2t.net/addgene:192962 ; RRID:Addgene_192962)
