[The description below was written by a language model from this plasmid's Addgene catalogue record and pLannotate feature annotations shown in this document.]
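Description:
pET29a(+)::9xhis-Tse5 is a 9,281-nt bacterial expression plasmid built on the Novagen pET29a(+) backbone for producing the Pseudomonas aeruginosa toxin Tse5 in E. coli. It carries a ColE1/pMB1-type origin together with the bom region and rop gene, an f1 phage origin, and an aph(3')-Ia kanamycin resistance gene for selection. The catalogue lists it as high copy, although rop normally restrains copy number in pBR322-derived vectors. Short tetracycline-resistance fragments and a predicted E. coli ORF in the annotation are backbone remnants rather than functional parts.

The expression cassette follows the standard pET design. A T7 promoter fused to a lac operator drives transcription, a T7 gene 10 ribosome binding site directs translation, and a T7 terminator closes the unit. A plasmid-borne lacI gene under its own promoter supplies repressor, so expression depends on a host providing T7 RNA polymerase and is induced with IPTG. The open reading frame begins with an N-terminal histidine tag (recorded as 9xHis; the annotation picks it up as a capTEV fragment) followed by a TEV protease cleavage site, then the roughly 3.95-kb tse5 coding sequence. Tse5 is an effector secreted by the H1 type VI secretion system that acts on bacterial target cells. A His-tag fragment annotated downstream of tse5 probably corresponds to the vector's native C-terminal tag sequence, but the record does not show whether it is translated.

The stated purpose is heterologous expression of Tse5 in E. coli Lemo21 cells, a tunable T7 host suited to toxic proteins, for purification of the C-terminal fragment Tse5-CT. The associated work describes Tse5 as forming membrane pores that disrupt the membrane potential of intoxicated bacteria.
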