Features (pLannotate 1.2.2; 21 found; start..end, strand, type, name):
     12..440     +  rep_origin     f1 ori (sequence partly withheld): f1 bacteriophage origin of replication; arrow indicates direction of (+) strand synthesis
    493..550     +  promoter       AmpR promoter (fragment): bla
    559..1374    -  CDS            KanR: aminoglycoside phosphotransferase; aph(3')-Ia; confers resistance to kanamycin in bacteria or G418 (Geneticin®) in eukaryotes
   1496..2084    +  rep_origin     ori: high-copy-number ColE1/pMB1/pBR322/pUC origin of replication
   2270..2409    -  misc_feature   bom: basis of mobility region from pBR322
   2511..2702    -  CDS            rop: Rop protein, which maintains plasmids at low copy number; rop
   2719..3099    +  CDS            YPB1_ECOLX: Protein predicted: Swiss-Prot protein existence level 4. From Escherichia coli.
   3171..3462    -  CDS            TcR (fragment): tetracycline efflux protein; tet; confers resistance to tetracycline
   3477..3498    -  protein_bind   CAP binding site: CAP binding activates transcription in the presence of cAMP. E. coli catabolite activator protein
   3511..4593    -  CDS            lacI: lac repressor; lacI; The lac repressor binds to the lac operator to inhibit transcription in E. coli. This inhibition can be relieved by adding lactose or isopropyl-β-D-thiogalactopyranoside (IPTG).
   4594..4671    -  promoter       lacI promoter: lacI
   4679..4958    -  CDS            TcR (fragment): tetracycline efflux protein; tet; confers resistance to tetracycline
   4984..5002    +  promoter       T7 promoter: promoter for bacteriophage T7 RNA polymerase
   5003..5027    +  protein_bind   lac operator: The lac repressor binds to the lac operator to inhibit transcription in E. coli. This inhibition can be relieved by adding lactose or isopropyl-β-D-thiogalactopyranoside (IPTG). lac repressor encoded by lacI
   5042..5064    +  RBS            RBS: efficient ribosome binding site from bacteriophage T7 gene 10 (Olins and Rangwala, 1989)
   5087..5104    +  CDS            capTEV™ (fragment): composite tag for in vivo biotinylation, TEV protease cleavage, and 6xHis tagging
   5123..5143    +  CDS            TEV site: tobacco etch virus (TEV) protease recognition and cleavage site
   5150..9100    +  CDS            tse5: TSE5_PSEAE - Protein predicted: Swiss-Prot protein existence level 4. Toxin secreted by the H1 type VI (H1-T6SS) secretion system that acts on bacterial target cells. The producing bacterium is protected by a cognate immunity protein. From Pseudomonas aeruginosa (strain ATCC 15692 / DSM 22644 / CIP 104116 / JCM 14847 / LMG 12228 / 1C / PRS 101 / PAO1).
   9125..9142    +  CDS            9xHis (fragment): 9xHis affinity tag
   9152..9201    +  CDS            SET1 (fragment): solubility-enhancement tag derived from T7 phage gene 10B
   9209..9256    +  terminator     T7 terminator: transcription terminator for bacteriophage T7 RNA polymerase
>Addgene plasmid #192962 | pET29a(+)::9xhis-Tse5 | addgene full sequence | sequence record 380603 | Addgene NGS Result
TGGCGAATGGG
[124 nt withheld, positions 12-135]
C
[91 nt withheld, positions 137-227]
A
[49 nt withheld, positions 229-277]
CCTTTGACGTTGGAGTCCACGTTCTTT
[37 nt withheld, positions 305-341]
ACCCTATCTCGGTCTATTCTTTTGATTTATAAGGGATTTTGCCGATTTCGGCCTATTGGTTAAAAAATGA
GCTGATTTAACAAAAATTTAACGCGAATTTTAACAAAATATTAACGCTTACAATTTAGGTGGCACTTTTC
GGGGAAATGTGCGCGGAACCCCTATTTGTTTATTTTTCTAAATACATTCAAATATGTATCCGCTCATGAA
TTAATTCTTAGAAAAACTCATCGAGCATCAAATGAAACTGCAATTTATTCATATCAGGATTATCAATACC
ATATTTTTGAAAAAGCCGTTTCTGTAATGAAGGAGAAAACTCACCGAGGCAGTTCCATAGGATGGCAAGA
TCCTGGTATCGGTCTGCGATTCCGACTCGTCCAACATCAATACAACCTATTAATTTCCCCTCGTCAAAAA
TAAGGTTATCAAGTGAGAAATCACCATGAGTGACGACTGAATCCGGTGAGAATGGCAAAAGTTTATGCAT
TTCTTTCCAGACTTGTTCAACAGGCCAGCCATTACGCTCGTCATCAAAATCACTCGCATCAACCAAACCG
TTATTCATTCGTGATTGCGCCTGAGCGAGACGAAATACGCGATCGCTGTTAAAAGGACAATTACAAACAG
GAATCGAATGCAACCGGCGCAGGAACACTGCCAGCGCATCAACAATATTTTCACCTGAATCAGGATATTC
TTCTAATACCTGGAATGCTGTTTTCCCGGGGATCGCAGTGGTGAGTAACCATGCATCATCAGGAGTACGG
ATAAAATGCTTGATGGTCGGAAGAGGCATAAATTCCGTCAGCCAGTTTAGTCTGACCATCTCATCTGTAA
CATCATTGGCAACGCTACCTTTGCCATGTTTCAGAAACAACTCTGGCGCATCGGGCTTCCCATACAATCG
ATAGATTGTCGCACCTGATTGCCCGACATTATCGCGAGCCCATTTATACCCATATAAATCAGCATCCATG
TTGGAATTTAATCGCGGCCTAGAGCAAGACGTTTCCCGTTGAATATGGCTCATAACACCCCTTGTATTAC
TGTTTATGTAAGCAGACAGTTTTATTGTTCATGACCAAAATCCCTTAACGTGAGTTTTCGTTCCACTGAG
CGTCAGACCCCGTAGAAAAGATCAAAGGATCTTCTTGAGATCCTTTTTTTCTGCGCGTAATCTGCTGCTT
GCAAACAAAAAAACCACCGCTACCAGCGGTGGTTTGTTTGCCGGATCAAGAGCTACCAACTCTTTTTCCG
AAGGTAACTGGCTTCAGCAGAGCGCAGATACCAAATACTGTCCTTCTAGTGTAGCCGTAGTTAGGCCACC
ACTTCAAGAACTCTGTAGCACCGCCTACATACCTCGCTCTGCTAATCCTGTTACCAGTGGCTGCTGCCAG
TGGCGATAAGTCGTGTCTTACCGGGTTGGACTCAAGACGATAGTTACCGGATAAGGCGCAGCGGTCGGGC
TGAACGGGGGGTTCGTGCACACAGCCCAGCTTGGAGCGAACGACCTACACCGAACTGAGATACCTACAGC
GTGAGCTATGAGAAAGCGCCACGCTTCCCGAAGGGAGAAAGGCGGACAGGTATCCGGTAAGCGGCAGGGT
CGGAACAGGAGAGCGCACGAGGGAGCTTCCAGGGGGAAACGCCTGGTATCTTTATAGTCCTGTCGGGTTT
CGCCACCTCTGACTTGAGCGTCGATTTTTGTGATGCTCGTCAGGGGGGCGGAGCCTATGGAAAAACGCCA
GCAACGCGGCCTTTTTACGGTTCCTGGCCTTTTGCTGGCCTTTTGCTCACATGTTCTTTCCTGCGTTATC
CCCTGATTCTGTGGATAACCGTATTACCGCCTTTGAGTGAGCTGATACCGCTCGCCGCAGCCGAACGACC
GAGCGCAGCGAGTCAGTGAGCGAGGAAGCGGAAGAGCGCCTGATGCGGTATTTTCTCCTTACGCATCTGT
GCGGTATTTCACACCGCAATGGTGCACTCTCAGTACAATCTGCTCTGATGCCGCATAGTTAAGCCAGTAT
ACACTCCGCTATCGCTACGTGACTGGGTCATGGCTGCGCCCCGACACCCGCCAACACCCGCTGACGCGCC
CTGACGGGCTTGTCTGCTCCCGGCATCCGCTTACAGACAAGCTGTGACCGTCTCCGGGAGCTGCATGTGT
CAGAGGTTTTCACCGTCATCACCGAAACGCGCGAGGCAGCTGCGGTAAAGCTCATCAGCGTGGTCGTGAA
GCGATTCACAGATGTCTGCCTGTTCATCCGCGTCCAGCTCGTTGAGTTTCTCCAGAAGCGTTAATGTCTG
GCTTCTGATAAAGCGGGCCATGTTAAGGGCGGTTTTTTCCTGTTTGGTCACTGATGCCTCCGTGTAAGGG
GGATTTCTGTTCATGGGGGTAATGATACCGATGAAACGAGAGAGGATGCTCACGATACGGGTTACTGATG
ATGAACATGCCCGGTTACTGGAACGTTGTGAGGGTAAACAACTGGCGGTATGGATGCGGCGGGACCAGAG
AAAAATCACTCAGGGTCAATGCCAGCGCTTCGTTAATACAGATGTAGGTGTTCCACAGGGTAGCCAGCAG
CATCCTGCGATGCAGATCCGGAACATAATGGTGCAGGGCGCTGACTTCCGCGTTTCCAGACTTTACGAAA
CACGGAAACCGAAGACCATTCATGTTGTTGCTCAGGTCGCAGACGTTTTGCAGCAGCAGTCGCTTCACGT
TCGCTCGCGTATCGGTGATTCATTCTGCTAACCAGTAAGGCAACCCCGCCAGCCTAGCCGGGTCCTCAAC
GACAGGAGCACGATCATGCGCACCCGTGGGGCCGCCATGCCGGCGATAATGGCCTGCTTCTCGCCGAAAC
GTTTGGTGGCGGGACCAGTGACGAAGGCTTGAGCGAGGGCGTGCAAGATTCCGAATACCGCAAGCGACAG
GCCGATCATCGTCGCGCTCCAGCGAAAGCGGTCCTCGCCGAAAATGACCCAGAGCGCTGCCGGCACCTGT
CCTACGAGTTGCATGATAAAGAAGACAGTCATAAGTGCGGCGACGATAGTCATGCCCCGCGCCCACCGGA
AGGAGCTGACTGGGTTGAAGGCTCTCAAGGGCATCGGTCGAGATCCCGGTGCCTAATGAGTGAGCTAACT
TACATTAATTGCGTTGCGCTCACTGCCCGCTTTCCAGTCGGGAAACCTGTCGTGCCAGCTGCATTAATGA
ATCGGCCAACGCGCGGGGAGAGGCGGTTTGCGTATTGGGCGCCAGGGTGGTTTTTCTTTTCACCAGTGAG
ACGGGCAACAGCTGATTGCCCTTCACCGCCTGGCCCTGAGAGAGTTGCAGCAAGCGGTCCACGCTGGTTT
GCCCCAGCAGGCGAAAATCCTGTTTGATGGTGGTTAACGGCGGGATATAACATGAGCTGTCTTCGGTATC
GTCGTATCCCACTACCGAGATGTCCGCACCAACGCGCAGCCCGGACTCGGTAATGGCGCGCATTGCGCCC
AGCGCCATCTGATCGTTGGCAACCAGCATCGCAGTGGGAACGATGCCCTCATTCAGCATTTGCATGGTTT
GTTGAAAACCGGACATGGCACTCCAGTCGCCTTCCCGTTCCGCTATCGGCTGAATTTGATTGCGAGTGAG
ATATTTATGCCAGCCAGCCAGACGCAGACGCGCCGAGACAGAACTTAATGGGCCCGCTAACAGCGCGATT
TGCTGGTGACCCAATGCGACCAGATGCTCCACGCCCAGTCGCGTACCGTCTTCATGGGAGAAAATAATAC
TGTTGATGGGTGTCTGGTCAGAGACATCAAGAAATAACGCCGGAACATTAGTGCAGGCAGCTTCCACAGC
AATGGCATCCTGGTCATCCAGCGGATAGTTAATGATCAGCCCACTGACGCGTTGCGCGAGAAGATTGTGC
ACCGCCGCTTTACAGGCTTCGACGCCGCTTCGTTCTACCATCGACACCACCACGCTGGCACCCAGTTGAT
CGGCGCGAGATTTAATCGCCGCGACAATTTGCGACGGCGCGTGCAGGGCCAGACTGGAGGTGGCAACGCC
AATCAGCAACGACTGTTTGCCCGCCAGTTGTTGTGCCACGCGGTTGGGAATGTAATTCAGCTCCGCCATC
GCCGCTTCCACTTTTTCCCGCGTTTTCGCAGAAACGTGGCTGGCCTGGTTCACCACGCGGGAAACGGTCT
GATAAGAGACACCGGCATACTCTGCGACATCGTATAACGTTACTGGTTTCACATTCACCACCCTGAATTG
ACTCTCTTCCGGGCGCTATCATGCCATACCGCGAAAGGTTTTGCGCCATTCGATGGTGTCCGGGATCTCG
ACGCTCTCCCTTATGCGACTCCTGCATTAGGAAGCAGCCCAGTAGTAGGTTGAGGCCGTTGAGCACCGCC
GCCGCAAGGAATGGTGCATGCAAGGAGATGGCGCCCAACAGTCCCCCGGCCACGGGGCCTGCCACCATAC
CCACGCCGAAACAAGCGCTCATGAGCCCGAAGTGGCGAGCCCGATCTTCCCCATCGGTGATGTCGGCGAT
ATAGGCGCCAGCAACCGCACCTGTGGCGCCGGTGATGCCGGCCACGATGCGTCCGGCGTAGAGGATCGAG
ATCGATCTCGATCCCGCGAAATTAATACGACTCACTATAGGGGAATTGTGAGCGGATAACAATTCCCCTC
TAGAAATAATTTTGTTTAACTTTAAGAAGGAGATATACATATGATGGGCAGCAGCCATCATCATCATCAT
CATCATCATCACAGCAGCGGCGAAAACCTGTATTTTCAGGGCGGATCCATGAGCGGCCTGCCGGTTAGCC
ATGTGGGCGAAAAAGTTAGCGGCGGCGTTATTAGCACCGGTAGCCCGACCGTTCACGTTGGTAGCAGCGC
GGTGGGCCTGGCGGACCGCGTGAGCGCCTGCGTGCCGCTGGTGGGCAAGCCGGTGAACCCGATGCTGGGC
AGCAAACTGCTGCCGGAGGAAGTGGACTTCGCCCTGGCCGCCCCGGACACCTTCACCTTCGCCCGTGGTT
ACCTGAGCAGCAACCCGCGTATCGGTCGTCTGGGTCGTGGTTGGTGGCTGCCGGGCGAGAGCATGCACCT
GGAACTGAGCGAGGACGCCTGCGTGCTGGTGGACGCCCAGGGTCGCCGTATCGGTTTCCCGGCGCTGGCC
CCGGGTGCCCAGCACTACAGCGGCAGCGAGGAACTGTGGCTGCGCCGTGGCGGTAGCAGCGGCGGTGAAG
CGCAGGCCTGGCGCGGTCGTTGGGCGGCCGTGCCGGCCGAGCTGCAGACCCAGGAAGGTAGCGTGCTGGT
GCTGAGCGGCCACAGCTACCTGCACTTCCAGCGTTGCCCGGACGGCATCTGGCGCCTGCAGGCGAGCTTC
GGTCGTGCGGGTTACCGCACCGAGTTCCGCTGGAGCGGTCGTGGTCTGCTGACCGGTGTGCGTGACAGCG
CCGGTCGCAGCTACGCCCTGGTGTACCAGCAGGCCTGCGAACCGAGCGAGGGTGACGACGGTCTGCGTCT
GTTCGGTGTGATCCTGGCGAGCCACGACGGTCCGCCGCCGGACTACATCGACCCGCAGAGCCCGGGCCTG
GACTGGCTGGTGCGCTACCAGTTCAGCGACAGCGGTGACCTGATCGCGGTGCGTGACCGCCTGGGTCAGG
TGGTGCGTGTGTTCGCCTGGCGCGAACACATGCTGGTGGCCCACGGCGAGCCGGGCGGTCTGGAAGTGCG
TTACGAGTGGGACGTGCACGCCCCGCACGGTCGTGTGGTGAAGCAGATCGAAGCGGGCGGTCTGACCCGT
ACCTTCCGTTACCTGCGCGACGCCACCGAGGTGAGCGACAGCCTGGGTCGTGTGGAACGCTACGAGTTCG
CCGGTGAAGGCGGTCAGCGCCGTTGGACCGCCCTGGTGCGTGCCGATGGCAGCCGCAGCGAATTCGACTA
CGACCTGTTCGGTCGTCTGGTGGCCATGCGCGACCCGCTGGGTCGTGAAACCCGCCGTCGCCGTGACGGT
CAGGGTCGTATGCTGGAGGAAGAGAGCCCGGGCAAGGCGCGTTACCGCAAACGTGTGGACGAAGAAACCG
GCCTGCTGGTGGAACTGGAGGACGCCATGCAGCGCCGTTGGACCTTCGAACGTGACGAACGTGGTAACGC
CACCACCGTTCGTGGTCCGGCGGGTAGCACCCGCTACGCCTACGAGGACCCGCGTCTGCCGGACCGTCCG
ACCCGTATCGTGGACCCGCGTGGCGGTGAACGCCGTCTGGAGTGGAACCGTTTCGGTCTGCTGGCCGCCC
TGACCGACTGCAGCGGTCAAGTGTGGCGTTACGACTACGACAACGAAGGTCGTCTGGTGGCCAGCAGCGA
CCCGCTGGGTCAGCTGACCCGCCGTCGCTACGACCCGCTGGGCCAGCTGATCGGTCTGGAACTGGCCGAC
GGCAGCGCCCTGAGCTACGAGTACGACGCCCTGGGTCGTCAGACCCGTATCGCCGACGCGGAGGGTCACG
CCACCCTGTTCAGCTGGGGTCACGGTGACCTGCTGGCGCGTGTGAGCGACGCCGGCGGTGGCGAGCTGAG
CTACCTGCACGACGAAGCCGGCCGTCTGGTGGCCCTGACCAACGAAAACGGCGTGCAGGCCCAGTTCCGC
TACGACCTGCTGGACCGTCTGGTGGAAGAAACCGGTTTCGACGGTCGTCGCCAGCGTTACCGTTACAACG
CGGCCGACGAACTGATCGCCCGTGAAGACGCCGACGGTCGTGAAACCACCTACGCCTACGACCGTGACGG
TCGCCTGGCGAGCATCCGTGTGCCGGCCACCGAGCACGCCCCGGCCCTGGTGGAACGTTACCGTTGGCTG
GCCGATGGCCGCCTGGCGAGCGCCGGTGGCGCGGACTGCGAAGTGCGTTACACCTACGACGAAGTGGGTA
ACCTGCGTCTGGAGAGCCAGGTGCACGCGGACGGCTGGGTGTACAGCGTGGAACACAGCCACGACGCCCT
GGGTGTGCGTCAGACCAGCCGTTACGGTGACGCACCGCCGGTGGCGTGGCTGACCTACGGCCCGGGTCAC
CTGCACGGTGCCCTGGTGGGTGCCGTGGAACTGGCCTTCGAGCGTGACGCCCTGCACCGTGAAGTGCGTC
GCGACGCCCGTCGCGACGGTCAGGACGACGCGCTGTTCACCCAGGAACGTCAGCACGCCCCGCTGGGTCG
TCTGCAGCGCAGCCGTCTGCGCCTGGCGGGTGGCTTCGACTGGCAGCGTGGTTACCGTTACGACGGCCTG
GGTCAGCTGGTGGGCATCGACGACAACCAGTACCCGAGCGTGCGTTACGAGTACGACCTGGGTGGCCGTC
TGCTGGCGAGCCGTCGCGCGGGTGCGGCCGCCAGCACCTACCGCTACGACGCCGCGGGTAACCGCCTGGA
GGGTGTGGGTGAACACGCCCGTGAAGACGCCCGTCAGGCGTTCGCCGAAAACGAGCTGTACCGTAGCGGC
TTCAGCCGTAGCGAAACCCGCGCCAGCCAGGCCGGTGAAGGTCCGGCCCGTTGGGCCGGTAACCGTGTGG
AGCGTATCGCCGGCAACCGTTACCGCTTCGACGCGCTGGGCAACCTGGTGGAACGTATCGGTGCGGACGG
CGAGCGTCTGCGCCTGGCGTACGACGGTGCGCAGCGTCTGGTGCACCTGACCCGCGACTACGCCGACGGT
ACCCGTCTGGAAGCCCGTTACCGCTACGACGCCCTGAGCCGTCGCATCGCCAAGGTGGTGCTGCGTGACG
GTGTGGAACAGCAAGTGCGTTTCGGTTGGGACGGTGACCGCCAGTGCGCCGAGGCCTTCGCCCGTGAACT
GCGTACCACCGTGCACGAGCCGGGTGGCTTCGTGCCGCTGCTGCGTCTGGAGCAGGCCTGCGAACCGGAC
CCGCCGGAACTGCTGCAGCTGCGTCAGGCGTTCGCCGCGGAGGGTCAGCCGCTGCCGGCCCAGTGCGTGC
CGGCCCTGGGCGAAGCCCGCATCGCGTTCTTCCACACCGACCACCTGGGTACCCCGCTGCAGCTGAGCGA
CGAGCGTGGTCAGCTGCGCTGGCAGGGTGTGCCGGACGACTGGCGTGCCGTGGCGCCGGAACGTCAGCCG
GGTGCCCAGCCGATCCGTTTCCAGGGCCAGTACCACGACGAAGAGAGCGGTCTGTACTACAACCGTTACC
GCTACTACCTGCCGGAGGCCGGTCGTTACGCCAGCCAGGACCCGCTGGGTCTGGGTGGCGGTCCGAACCC
GTACGCCTACGCGCTGAACGCCCCGACCCTGGCCTACGACCCGACCGGCCTGATCATCCCGCTGGTGGTG
ATCGGTGCCTTCGCCGCCCGTGCCGCCATCGGTGCCGCCCTGGGCGCGGGTATCGAACTGGGCATGCAGA
CCGGCAAGCAGGTGCTGGGCCAGATGAAAGACAACTGGGACAGCGACCGCGACCTGACCGACATCAAGTG
GAAATGCATCGACATCAACTGGAAACACGTGGGTGCCAGCGCCGCCATCGGTACCGTGGCCCCGGGTATG
CTGAGCACCGGCAAGACCGTGGTGCAGAGCGCCAAAGCCATCCGTACCCTGAGCGGTCAGGCCGCCAACA
CCGCCAACCGTGCCGCCAAGCTGGCGGCCCGTAAAGCCGCCCACGCGGACACCATCAAGAAAGCCGTGGC
GACCCAGGCGGCCTGGCAGACCGGTAAACAGATTGTGAAGTGCCCGCTGAAAGACGAGGAAGAAGAATGC
CCGCCGCAGTAAAAGCTTGCGGCCGCACTCGAGCACCACCACCACCACCACTGAGATCCGGCTGCTAACA
AAGCCCGAAAGGAAGCTGAGTTGGCTGCTGCCACCGCTGAGCAATAACTAGCATAACCCCTTGGGGCCTC
TAAACGGGTCTTGAGGGGTTTTTTGCTGAAAGGAGGAACTATATCCGGAT
